Addgene plasmid #35875: Wnt5B STOP
Depositing lab: Marian Waterman. Depositing organization: University of California, Irvine. Publication: A uniform human Wnt expression library reveals a shared secretory pathway and unique signaling activities. Najdi R, Proffitt K, Sprowl S, Kaur S, Yu J, Covey TM, Virshup DM, Waterman ML. Differentiation. 2012 Sep;84(2):203-13. doi: 10.1016/j.diff.2012.06.004. Epub 2012 Jul 9. PubMed 22784633.
Backbone
  Vector backbone: pENTR/D-TOPO
  Backbone manufacturer: Invitrogen
  Backbone size w/o insert (bp): 2580
  Vector type: Entry Vector
Growth in bacteria
  Bacterial resistance: Kanamycin, 50 μg/mL
  Growth temperature: 37°C
  Growth strain: DH5alpha
  Copy number: High Copy
Gene/Insert
  Gene/Insert name: Wnt5B (alt name: Wnt5B)
  Species: H. sapiens (human)
  Insert size (bp): 1086
  Mutation: None
  Entrez Gene: WNT5B
  Cloning method: Restriction Enzyme
  Sequencing primers: 5′ M13 (-20)-FWD; 3′ M13-Reverse
Terms and licenses: Academic/Nonprofit Terms; Industry Terms: Not Available to Industry
How to cite: Wnt5B STOP was a gift from Marian Waterman (Addgene plasmid # 35875 ; http://n2t.net/addgene:35875 ; RRID:Addgene_35875)
