[The description below was written by a language model from this plasmid's Addgene catalogue record and the feature table of its GenBank file.]
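Description:
Wnt5B STOP is a Gateway entry clone built on the Invitrogen pENTR/D-TOPO backbone, carrying the human WNT5B open reading frame (about 1.1 kb, recorded as unmutated) in a circular plasmid of 3,666 bp. It is a bacterial propagation and cloning vector rather than an expression construct. It replicates in E. coli from a high-copy ColE1/pUC-type origin and is selected with kanamycin through the aph(3')-Ia aminoglycoside phosphotransferase gene.

The feature table does not annotate the insert itself, but the roughly 1.1 kb interval between attL1 and attL2 matches the recorded insert size and is where the WNT5B sequence lies. These attL sites are the substrates for LR Clonase, which transfers the flanked coding sequence in a defined orientation into any attR-containing destination vector, so the promoter, tags and host range are determined by the destination plasmid chosen. The record does not define "STOP"; the name suggests that the ORF retains a stop codon, so that the protein would be made without a C-terminal fusion tag after transfer. Upstream of attL1, the rrnB T1 and T2 terminators block read-through transcription from the backbone into the insert. A T7 promoter lies just outside attL2, pointing back toward the insert. M13 forward and reverse primer sites flank the cassette for sequence verification.

The plasmid comes from a uniform human Wnt expression library used to compare secretion and signalling activities across the Wnt family. It serves as the source clone for generating WNT5B expression constructs by recombination.
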