LOCUS       Exported 3666 bp ds-DNA circular SYN 13-MAY-2021
DEFINITION  synthetic circular DNA
ACCESSION   .
VERSION     .
KEYWORDS    Wnt5B STOP
SOURCE      synthetic DNA construct
  ORGANISM  synthetic DNA construct
REFERENCE   1 (bases 1 to 3666)
  AUTHORS   Najdi R, Proffitt K, Sprowl S, Kaur S, Yu J, Covey TM, Virshup DM,
            Waterman ML
  TITLE     A uniform human Wnt expression library reveals a shared secretory
            pathway and unique signaling activities.
  JOURNAL   Differentiation. 2012 Sep;84(2):203-13. doi:
            10.1016/j.diff.2012.06.004. Epub 2012 Jul 9.
  PUBMED    22784633
REFERENCE   2 (bases 1 to 3666)
  AUTHORS   .
  TITLE     Direct Submission
  JOURNAL   Exported May 13, 2021 from SnapGene Server 1.1.58
            http://www.snapgene.com
FEATURES             Location/Qualifiers
     source          1..3666
                     /organism="synthetic DNA construct"
                     /mol_type="other DNA"
     primer_bind     92..109
                     /label=L4440
                     /note="L4440 vector, forward primer"
     terminator      268..295
                     /label=rrnB T2 terminator
                     /note="transcription terminator T2 from the E. coli rrnB
                     gene"
     terminator      387..473
                     /gene="Escherichia coli rrnB"
                     /label=rrnB T1 terminator
                     /note="transcription terminator T1 from the E. coli rrnB
                     gene"
     primer_bind     522..544
                     /label=M13/pUC Forward
                     /note="In lacZ gene"
     primer_bind     536..553
                     /label=M13 Forward
                     /note="In lacZ gene. Also called M13-F20 or M13 (-21)
                     Forward"
     primer_bind     537..553
                     /label=M13 fwd
                     /note="common sequencing primer, one of multiple similar
                     variants"
     protein_bind    569..668
                     /gene="mutant version of attL"
                     /label=attL1
                     /bound_moiety="LR Clonase(TM)"
                     /note="recombination site for the Gateway(R) LR reaction"
     protein_bind    complement(1791..1890)
                     /gene="mutant version of attL"
                     /label=attL2
                     /bound_moiety="LR Clonase(TM)"
                     /note="recombination site for the Gateway(R) LR reaction"
     primer_bind     complement(1907..1926)
                     /label=T7
                     /note="T7 promoter, forward primer"
     promoter        complement(1908..1926)
                     /label=T7 promoter
                     /note="promoter for bacteriophage T7 RNA polymerase"
     primer_bind     complement(1931..1947)
                     /label=M13 rev
                     /note="common sequencing primer, one of multiple similar
                     variants"
     primer_bind     complement(1931..1947)
                     /label=M13 Reverse
                     /note="In lacZ gene. Also called M13-rev"
     primer_bind     complement(2049..2068)
                     /label=pENTR-R
                     /note="pENTR vectors, reverse primer"
     CDS             2060..2869
                     /codon_start=1
                     /gene="aph(3')-Ia"
                     /product="aminoglycoside phosphotransferase"
                     /label=KanR
                     /note="confers resistance to kanamycin in bacteria or G418
                     (Geneticin(R)) in eukaryotes"
                     /translation="MSHIQRETSRPRLNSNMDADLYGYKWARDNVGQSGATIYRLYGKP
                     DAPELFLKHGKGSVANDVTDEMVRLNWLTEFMPLPTIKHFIRTPDDAWLLTTAIPGKTA
                     FQVLEEYPDSGENIVDALAVFLRRLHSIPVCNCPFNSDRVFRLAQAQSRMNNGLVDASD
                     FDDERNGWPVEQVWKEMHKLLPFSPDSVVTHGDFSLDNLIFDEGKLIGCIDVGRVGIAD
                     RYQDLAILWNCLGEFSPSLQKRLFQKYGIDNPDMNKLQFHLMLDEFF"
     primer_bind     complement(2127..2146)
                     /label=Kan-R
                     /note="Kanamycin resistance gene, reverse primer"
     rep_origin      3016..3604
                     /direction=RIGHT
                     /label=ori
                     /note="high-copy-number ColE1/pMB1/pBR322/pUC origin of
                     replication"
     primer_bind     3505..3524
                     /label=pBR322ori-F
                     /note="pBR322 origin, forward primer"
ORIGIN
        1 ctttcctgcg ttatcccctg attctgtgga taaccgtatt accgcctttg agtgagctga
       61 taccgctcgc cgcagccgaa cgaccgagcg cagcgagtca gtgagcgagg aagcggaaga
      121 gcgcccaata cgcaaaccgc ctctccccgc gcgttggccg attcattaat gcagctggca
      181 cgacaggttt cccgactgga aagcgggcag tgagcgcaac gcaattaata cgcgtaccgc
      241 tagccaggaa gagtttgtag aaacgcaaaa aggccatccg tcaggatggc cttctgctta
      301 gtttgatgcc tggcagttta tggcgggcgt cctgcccgcc accctccggg ccgttgcttc
      361 acaacgttca aatccgctcc cggcggattt gtcctactca ggagagcgtt caccgacaaa
      421 caacagataa aacgaaaggc ccagtcttcc gactgagcct ttcgttttat ttgatgcctg
      481 gcagttccct actctcgcgt taacgctagc atggatgttt tcccagtcac gacgttgtaa
      541 aacgacggcc agtcttaagc tcgggcccca aataatgatt ttattttgac tgatagtgac
      601 ctgttcgttg caacaaattg atgagcaatg cttttttata atgccaactt tgtacaaaaa
      661 agcaggctcc gcggccgccc ccttcaccat gcccagcctg ctgctgctgt tcacggctgc
      721 tctgctgtcc agctgggctc agcttctgac agacgccaac tcctggtggt cattagcttt
      781 gaacccggtg cagagacccg agatgtttat catcggtgcc cagcccgtgt gcagtcagct
      841 tcccgggctc tcccctggcc agaggaagct gtgccaattg taccaggagc acatggccta
      901 cataggggag ggagccaaga ctggcatcaa ggaatgccag caccagttcc ggcagcggcg
      961 gtggaattgc agcacagcgg acaacgcatc tgtctttggg agagtcatgc agataggcag
     1021 ccgagagacc gccttcaccc acgcggtgag cgccgcgggc gtggtcaacg ccatcagccg
     1081 ggcctgccgc gagggcgagc tctccacctg cggctgcagc cggacggcgc ggcccaagga
     1141 cctgccccgg gactggctgt ggggcggctg tggggacaac gtggagtacg gctaccgctt
     1201 cgccaaggag tttgtggatg cccgggagcg agagaagaac tttgccaaag gatcagagga
     1261 gcagggccgg gtgctcatga acctgcaaaa caacgaggcc ggtcgcaggg ctgtgtataa
     1321 gatggcagac gtagcctgca aatgccacgg cgtctcgggg tcctgcagcc tcaagacctg
     1381 ctggctgcag ctggccgagt tccgcaaggt cggggaccgg ctgaaggaga agtacgacag
     1441 cgcggccgcc atgcgcgtca cccgcaaggg ccggctggag ctggtcaaca gccgcttcac
     1501 ccagcccacc ccggaggacc tggtctatgt ggaccccagc cccgactact gcctgcgcaa
     1561 cgagagcacg ggctccctgg gcacgcaggg ccgcctctgc aacaagacct cggagggcat
     1621 ggatggctgt gagctcatgt gctgcgggcg tggctacaac cagttcaaga gcgtgcaggt
     1681 ggagcgctgc cactgcaagt tccactggtg ctgcttcgtc aggtgtaaga agtgcacgga
     1741 gatcgtggac cagtacatct gtaaatgaat tctgaagggt gggcgcgccg acccagcttt
     1801 cttgtacaaa gttggcatta taagaaagca ttgcttatca atttgttgca acgaacaggt
     1861 cactatcagt caaaataaaa tcattatttg ccatccagct gatatcccct atagtgagtc
     1921 gtattacatg gtcatagctg tttcctggca gctctggccc gtgtctcaaa atctctgatg
     1981 ttacattgca caagataaaa atatatcatc atgaacaata aaactgtctg cttacataaa
     2041 cagtaataca aggggtgtta tgagccatat tcaacgggaa acgtcgaggc cgcgattaaa
     2101 ttccaacatg gatgctgatt tatatgggta taaatgggct cgcgataatg tcgggcaatc
     2161 aggtgcgaca atctatcgct tgtatgggaa gcccgatgcg ccagagttgt ttctgaaaca
     2221 tggcaaaggt agcgttgcca atgatgttac agatgagatg gtcagactaa actggctgac
     2281 ggaatttatg cctcttccga ccatcaagca ttttatccgt actcctgatg atgcatggtt
     2341 actcaccact gcgatccccg gaaaaacagc attccaggta ttagaagaat atcctgattc
     2401 aggtgaaaat attgttgatg cgctggcagt gttcctgcgc cggttgcatt cgattcctgt
     2461 ttgtaattgt ccttttaaca gcgatcgcgt atttcgtctc gctcaggcgc aatcacgaat
     2521 gaataacggt ttggttgatg cgagtgattt tgatgacgag cgtaatggct ggcctgttga
     2581 acaagtctgg aaagaaatgc ataaactttt gccattctca ccggattcag tcgtcactca
     2641 tggtgatttc tcacttgata accttatttt tgacgagggg aaattaatag gttgtattga
     2701 tgttggacga gtcggaatcg cagaccgata ccaggatctt gccatcctat ggaactgcct
     2761 cggtgagttt tctccttcat tacagaaacg gctttttcaa aaatatggta ttgataatcc
     2821 tgatatgaat aaattgcagt ttcatttgat gctcgatgag tttttctaat cagaattggt
     2881 taattggttg taacactggc agagcattac gctgacttga cgggacggcg caagctcatg
     2941 accaaaatcc cttaacgtga gttacgcgtc gttccactga gcgtcagacc ccgtagaaaa
     3001 gatcaaagga tcttcttgag atcctttttt tctgcgcgta atctgctgct tgcaaacaaa
     3061 aaaaccaccg ctaccagcgg tggtttgttt gccggatcaa gagctaccaa ctctttttcc
     3121 gaaggtaact ggcttcagca gagcgcagat accaaatact gtccttctag tgtagccgta
     3181 gttaggccac cacttcaaga actctgtagc accgcctaca tacctcgctc tgctaatcct
     3241 gttaccagtg gctgctgcca gtggcgataa gtcgtgtctt accgggttgg actcaagacg
     3301 atagttaccg gataaggcgc agcggtcggg ctgaacgggg ggttcgtgca cacagcccag
     3361 cttggagcga acgacctaca ccgaactgag atacctacag cgtgagcatt gagaaagcgc
     3421 cacgcttccc gaagggagaa aggcggacag gtatccggta agcggcaggg tcggaacagg
     3481 agagcgcacg agggagcttc cagggggaaa cgcctggtat ctttatagtc ctgtcgggtt
     3541 tcgccacctc tgacttgagc gtcgattttt gtgatgctcg tcaggggggc ggagcctatg
     3601 gaaaaacgcc agcaacgcgg cctttttacg gttcctggcc ttttgctggc cttttgctca
     3661 catgtt
//
