>Addgene plasmid #35875 | Wnt5B STOP | addgene partial sequence | sequence record 44605 | M13rev
TCAGCTGGATGGCAAATAATGATTTTATTTTGACTGATAGTGACCTGTTCGTTGCAACAAATTGATAAGC
AATGCTTTCTTATAATGCCAACTTTGTACAAGAAAGCTGGGTCGGCGCGCCCACCCTTCAGAATTCATTT
ACAGATGTACTGGTCCACGATCTCCGTGCACTTCTTACACCTGACGAAGCAGCACCAGTGGAACTTGCAG
TGGCAGCGCTCCACCTGCACGCTCTTGAACTGGTTGTAGCCACGCCCGCAGCACATGAGCTCACAGCCAT
CCATGCCCTCCGAGGTCTTGTTGCAGAGGCGGCCCTGCGTGCCCAGGGAGCCCGTGCTCTCGTTGCGCAG
GCAGTAGTCGGGGCTGGGGTCCACATAGACCAGGTCCTCCGGGGTGGGCTGGGTGAAGCGGCTGTTGACC
AGCTCCAGCCGGCCCTTGCGGGTGACGCGCATGGCGGCCGCGCTGTCGTACTTCTCCTTCAGCCGGTCCC
CGACCTTGCGGAACTCGGCCAGCTGCAGCCAGCAGGTCTTGAGGCTGCAGGACCCCGAGACGCCGTGGCA
TTTGCAGGCTACGTCTGCCATCTTATACACAGCCCTGCGACCGGCCTCGTTGTTTTGCAGGTTCATGAGC
ACCCGGCCCTGCTCCTCTGATCCTTTGGCAAAGTTCTTCTCTCGCTCCCGGGCATCCACAAACTCCTTGG
CGAAGCGGTAGCCGTACTCCACGTTGTCCCCACAGCCGCCCCACAGCCAGTCCCGGGGCAGGTCCTTGGG
CCGCGCCGTCCGGCTGCAGCCGCAGGTGGAGAGCTCGCCCTCGCGGCAGGCCCGGCTGATGGCGTTGACC
ACGCCCGCGGCGCTCACCGCGTGGGTGAAGGCGGT
